>Addgene plasmid #48343 | TNXXL-CTS68 | addgene partial sequence | sequence record 72110 | cmv-f 5'-CGCAAATGGGCGGTAGGCGTG-3'
GAACCCACTGCTTACTGGCTTATCGAAATTAATACGACTCACTATAGGGAGACCCAAGCTGGCTAGCGTT
TAAACTTAAGCTTGGTACCGAGCTCGGATCCCGCGGCCGCCACCATGGTGAGCAAGGGCGAGGAGCTGTT
CACCGGGGTGGTGCCCATCCTGGTCGAGCTGGACGGCGACGTAAACGGCCACAAGTTCAGCGTGCGCGGC
GAGGGCGAGGGCGATGCCACCAACGGCAAGCTGACCCTGAAGTTCATCTGCACCACCGGCAAGCTGCCCG
TGCCCTGGCCCACCCTCGTGACCACCCTGACCTGGGGCGTGCAGTGCTTCAGCCGCTACCCCGACCACAT
GAAGCAGCACGACTTCTTCAAGTCCGCCATGCCCGAAGGCTACGTCCAGGAGCGTACCATCTTCTTCAAG
GACGACGGCAACTACAAGACCCGCGCCGAGGTGAAGTTCGAGGGCGACACCCTGGTGAACCGCATCGAGC
TGAAGGGCATCGACTTCAAGGAGGACGGCAACATCCTGGGGCACAAGCTGGAGTACAACTACATCAGCCA
CAACGTCTATATCACCGCCGACAAGCAGAAGAACGGCATCAAGGCCCACTTCAAGATCCGCCACAACATC
GAGGACGGCAGCGTGCAGCTCGCCGACCACTACCAGCAGAACACCCCCATCGGCGACGGCCCCGTGCTGC
TGCCCGACAACCACTACCTGAGCACCCAGTCCAAGCTGAGCAAAGACCCCAACGAGAAGCGCGATCACAT
GGTCCTGCTGGAGTTCGTGACCGCCGCCCG
