>Addgene plasmid #48343 | TNXXL-CTS68 | addgene partial sequence | sequence record 72123 | BGH-rev 5'-TAGAAGGCACAGTCGAGG-3'
GGCCGCCACTGTGCTGGATATCTGCAGAATTCTACTGGATGGTTTCTGGTGGAGTAGTGTGGAGGCCGAA
AGTCTCAGTGGGAATGCAAGTGGCCTTCTCTTGAGACAGTCCAGTGCAGTCACTCCCTTTGTCCAGCTGG
CTAGGCTCCTGACCCTGTTTCCTCTCTTGCCTGAGGTCTGGGCGTAACAGGAGCAGCTGATTGCGGCCTG
CCAGCTGGTATCCGAGCAACTGCTGTTGGGCCTCCTGCCAGTTCCCAGGCTCCTGCAGTGTCAGCTGCTG
AGCAAGAGATCCTGGAACACAGGTGATTCTGGGAATCTTTGGGGCAGGTGTAGCTGTTCTTTCCCCTGTG
ACAGCAAGGCGGCTAACTTTCCTTTTGGACACTCCATCCATTGAGTGTTGGGGAAACTGGGATCCTAGCT
CTGCATTCCCTGCATGACCTTCATTCTCATATCTTCTCCCATCAAAGTGTTCTCTTTTGCTGTCTTTGCT
TGTAGTCCTCTGGGTTTGGAGGAATTATGGGTATTCTTCTTTTGTTCCTTAGCCTGGGATTCAGATATGT
CTTCTGGTTTTATTTTTCTGGTTTTGCTTTTCTTAAACCAGCAGCAAACGAGACAGCTCAGGAATTCATA
GTCCTCGATGTTGTGGCGGATCTTGAAGTTGGCCTTGATGCCGTTCTTCTGCTTGTCGGCCATGATATAG
ACGTTGTGGCTGTTGTAGTTGTACTCCAGCTTGTGCCCCAGGATGTTGCCGTCCTCCTTGAAGTCGATGC
CCTTCAGCTCGATGCGGTTCACCAGGGTGTCGCCCTCGAACTTCACCTCGGCGCGGGTC
