>Addgene plasmid #48343 | TNXXL-CTS68 | addgene partial sequence | sequence record 72426 | EGFP-C 5'-CATGGTCCTGCTGGAGTTCGTG-3'
TTCCTGAGCTGTCTCGTTTGCTGCTGGTTTAAGAAAAGCAAAACCAGAAAAATAAAACCAGAAGACATAT
CTGAATCCCAGGCTAAGGAACAAAAGAAGAATACCCATAATTCCTCCAAACCCAGAGGACTACAAGCAAA
GACAGCAAAAGAGAACACTTTGATGGGAGAAGATATGAGAATGAAGGTCATGCAGGGAATGCAGAGCTAG
GATCCCAGTTTCCCCAACACTCAATGGATGGAGTGTCCAAAAGGAAAGTTAGCCGCCTTGCT
