[The description below was written by a language model from this plasmid's Addgene catalogue record.]
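Description:
TNXXL-CTS68 is a mammalian expression plasmid built on the pcDNA3.1 backbone, designed to place a genetically encoded calcium sensor inside primary cilia. It is propagated in E. coli under ampicillin selection and carries a neomycin resistance marker, so transfected mammalian cells can be selected with G418. The record lists a total size of about 7.3 kb. The stated backbone size of roughly 7.1 kb indicates that the "backbone" as catalogued already contains the TN-XXL sensor coding sequence.

The catalogued insert is CTS68, a mouse-derived fragment of about 200 bp cloned into an EcoRI site that is retained on both sides, so its orientation was not fixed by the cloning itself. It is fused downstream of TN-XXL, which sits at the N terminus of the resulting fusion protein. TN-XXL is a ratiometric FRET calcium indicator in which a troponin C-based calcium-binding domain is flanked by a cyan and a yellow fluorescent protein. Calcium binding changes the energy transfer between the two fluorophores, and this is read out as a shift in the emission ratio. Given the stated purpose, CTS68 presumably serves as a ciliary targeting sequence that concentrates the sensor in the cilium, although the record does not name the gene from which it is taken beyond a GenBank reference.

The promoter is not stated explicitly. pcDNA3.1 vectors normally drive expression from the CMV immediate-early promoter, but no feature table is available to confirm this or other elements. The construct is intended for imaging calcium dynamics specifically within primary cilia of living mammalian cells.
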