Addgene plasmid #48343: TNXXL-CTS68
Purpose: FRET reporter for Ca2+ inside primary cilia
Depositing lab: Takanari Inoue. Depositing organization: Johns Hopkins University and School of Medicine. Publication: Genetically encoded calcium indicator illuminates calcium dynamics in primary cilia. Su S, Phua SC, Derose R, Chiba S, Narita K, Kalugin PN, Katada T, Kontani K, Takeda S, Inoue T. Nat Methods. 2013 Sep 22. doi: 10.1038/nmeth.2647. PubMed 24056873.
Backbone
  Vector backbone: pcDNA3.1
  Backbone manufacturer: Invitrogen
  Backbone size w/o insert (bp): 7100
  Total vector size (bp): 7300
  Vector type: Mammalian Expression
  Selectable markers: Neomycin (select with G418)
Growth in bacteria
  Bacterial resistance: Ampicillin, 100 μg/mL
  Growth temperature: 37°C
  Growth strain: DH5alpha
  Copy number: Unknown
Gene/Insert
  Gene/Insert name: CTS68
  Species: M. musculus (mouse)
  Insert size (bp): 200
  GenBank ID: NM_153179.2
  Tag / fusion protein: TN-XXL (N terminal on backbone)
  Cloning method: Restriction Enzyme; 5′ cloning site EcoRI (not destroyed); 3′ cloning site EcoRI (not destroyed)
  Sequencing primers: 5′ NA; 3′ NA
Terms and licenses: Academic/Nonprofit Terms; Industry Terms: Not Available to Industry
How to cite: TNXXL-CTS68 was a gift from Takanari Inoue (Addgene plasmid # 48343 ; http://n2t.net/addgene:48343 ; RRID:Addgene_48343)
